>Addgene plasmid #12957 | DCT.VV.Orf269 | addgene partial sequence | sequence record 19340 | T7 5'-TAATACGACTCACTATAGGG-3'
GAGCTCGGATCCGTACCCTTCACCATGGCCGTGTACGCGGTTACTGGTGGTGCCGGATTTCTAGGCAGGT
ATATAGTAAAACTGTTAATTAGTGCAGATGATGTTCAAGAAATCAGAGTCATAGATATTGTAGAAGATCC
ATAACCAATAACCTCGAAAGTTAAGGTTATAAACTATATACAATGTGATATAAACGACTTTGATAAGGTG
AGAGAAGCGCTAGATGGGGTAAATCTGATTATTCATACGGCTGCTCTAGTGGATGTATTTGGAAAATACA
CCGATAATGAAATCATGAAAGTAAACTATTATGGAACACAGACTATATTGGCAGCTTGTGTGGACCTAGG
AATCAAGTATTTGATCTATACTAGTAGCATGGAAGCAATAGGACCAAATAAACACGGTGATCCATTCATC
GGCCATGAGCATACCCTTTATGATATATCACCAGGACATGTATACGCAAAAAGTAAACGTATGGCCGAGC
AACTGGTTATGAAAGCCAATAATTCCGTAATCATGAATGGAGCAAAATTGTATACTTGTTGCCTAAGACC
CACTGGAATTTACGGAGAAGGAGACAAATTGACGAAAGTCTTTTACGAGCAATGTAAGCAACACGGTAAC
ATTATGTATCGTACAGTCGATGATGACGCGGTGCATAGCCGGGTATATGTAGGAAATGTTGCATGGATGC
ACGTGTTGGCTGCAAAATATATCCAGTATCCGGGATCTGAGATTAAAGGAAATGCTTACTTTTGCTACGA
TTACTCTCCATCGTGTTCGTACGATATGTTTAATCTTCTATTGATGAAACCATTGGGAATAGAACAAGGA
TCTAGAATTCCAAGATGGATGCTAAAAATGTACGCGTGCAAGAATGATATGAAGAGAATTCTATT
