[The description below was written by a language model from this plasmid's Addgene catalogue record.]
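Description:
DCT.VV.Orf269 is a mammalian expression plasmid built on the commercial pcDNA 3.1D V5-His-TOPO backbone (about 5.5 kb without insert) and carrying a single open reading frame from vaccinia virus. The roughly 1.04 kb insert, designated VV.Orf269 within its library, is also annotated as a steroid dehydrogenase and as VV_WR_170. It is recorded as flanked by BamHI sites at both ends, both of which remain intact. The plasmid is maintained at high copy in E. coli under ampicillin selection, and it carries a neomycin resistance marker that allows G418 selection of transfected mammalian cells. No feature table is supplied, so the promoter and tags are not explicitly recorded. This backbone family normally drives expression from the CMV immediate-early promoter, has an upstream T7 promoter site (consistent with the listed T7 sequencing primer), and offers C-terminal V5 and polyhistidine tags. The record does not say whether the ORF is in frame with those tags.

The construct is one member of a library of individually cloned vaccinia virus ORFs assembled to identify poxvirus CD8+ T cell determinants, in support of designing and characterising smallpox vaccines. In such a screen, each viral protein is expressed by transfection so that its recognition by virus-specific T cells can be tested. The depositors stress that the plasmid was made for screening. Its sequence may differ from the current canonical GenBank entry, and the library-specific ORF name does not directly match standard Copenhagen or WR strain nomenclature. The cross-references and sequencing notes are given in the spreadsheet that accompanies the kit, so the insert sequence should be checked before it is used in work that depends on an exact coding sequence.
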