Addgene plasmid #12957: DCT.VV.Orf269
Purpose: This plasmid was designed for screening purposes and may contain discrepancies relative to the current canonical GenBank version of the gene.
Depositing lab: Jack Bennink & Jon Yewdell. Depositing organization: National Institute of Allergy and Infectious Diseases (NIAID). Publication: Identification of poxvirus CD8+ T cell determinants to enable rational design and characterization of smallpox vaccines. Tscharke DC, Karupiah G, Zhou J, Palmore T, Irvine KR, Haeryfar SM, Williams S, Sidney J, Sette A, Bennink JR, Yewdell JW. J Exp Med. 2005 January 3; 201(1): 95–104. 10.1084/jem.20041912 PubMed 15623576.
Backbone
  Vector backbone: pcDNA 3.1D V5-His-TOPO
  Backbone manufacturer: Invitrogen
  Backbone size w/o insert (bp): 5514
  Vector type: Mammalian Expression
  Selectable markers: Neomycin (select with G418)
Growth in bacteria
  Bacterial resistance: Ampicillin, 100 μg/mL
  Growth temperature: 37°C
  Growth strain: DH5alpha
  Copy number: High Copy
Gene/Insert
  Gene/Insert name: VV.Orf269 (alt names: steroid dehydrogenase; VV_WR_170)
  Species: Vaccinia Virus
  Insert size (bp): 1038
  GenBank ID: 9791111
  Cloning method: Restriction Enzyme; 5′ cloning site BamHI (not destroyed); 3′ cloning site BamHI (not destroyed)
  Sequencing primers: 5′ Universal T7
Terms and licenses: Academic/Nonprofit Terms; Industry Terms: Not Available to Industry
Depositor comments: Please see the Vaccinia kit page ( https://www.addgene.org/vvorf/ ) for more information. The kit page contains the supplemental VVOrfData spreadsheet, which includes important information about this plasmid. The plasmid and insert names provided here relate only to this library. The name of the ORF (if present) in VACV strain Copenhagen and the name of the ORF (if annotated) in VACV strain WR sequence can be found in VVOrfData spreadsheet. Please note that the amino acid sequence given for each ORF in the spreadsheet may contain some errors. Additionally, changes from the expected sequence may be present in these plasmids. Please see Addgene's quality control sequence and sequencing notes in the VVOrfData spreadsheet before ordering this plasmid.
How to cite: DCT.VV.Orf269 was a gift from Jack Bennink & Jon Yewdell (Addgene plasmid # 12957 ; http://n2t.net/addgene:12957 ; RRID:Addgene_12957)
